Addgene plasmid #109337: [pSK468] pLJC5 Flag-Depdc5
Purpose: Lenti-viral expression of Flag-tagged wildtype Depdc5
Depositing lab: David Sabatini & Kuang Shen. Depositing organization: Whitehead Institute for Biomedical Research. Publication: Architecture of the human GATOR1 and GATOR1-Rag GTPases complexes. Shen K, Huang RK, Brignole EJ, Condon KJ, Valenstein ML, Chantranupong L, Bomaliyamu A, Choe A, Hong C, Yu Z, Sabatini DM. Nature. 2018 Apr 5;556(7699):64-69. doi: 10.1038/nature26158. Epub 2018 Mar 28. PubMed 29590090.
Backbone
  Vector backbone: pLJC5
  Vector type: Lentiviral
Growth in bacteria
  Bacterial resistance: Ampicillin, 100 μg/mL
  Growth temperature: 37°C
  Growth strain: NEB Stable
  Copy number: High Copy
Gene/Insert
  Gene/Insert name: Depdc5
  Species: H. sapiens (human)
  Insert size (bp): 5000
  Entrez Gene: DEPDC5 (a.k.a. DEP.5, FFEVF, FFEVF1)
  Tag / fusion protein: FLAG (N terminal on insert)
  Cloning method: Unknown
Terms and licenses: Academic/Nonprofit Terms; Industry Terms: Not Available to Industry
How to cite: [pSK468] pLJC5 Flag-Depdc5 was a gift from David Sabatini & Kuang Shen (Addgene plasmid # 109337 ; http://n2t.net/addgene:109337 ; RRID:Addgene_109337)
