[The description below was written by a language model from this plasmid's Addgene catalogue record and pLannotate feature annotations shown in this document.]
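Description:
[pSK468] pLJC5 Flag-Depdc5 is a lentiviral transfer plasmid of about 12.9 kb, built on the pLJC5 backbone for expression of N-terminally FLAG-tagged wild-type human DEPDC5. In bacteria it is maintained through a high-copy ColE1/pUC-type origin and selected with ampicillin via the β-lactamase gene. The backbone also carries an f1 origin, an SV40 origin, T3 and T7 promoters, and remnants of lac elements (lacI, lacZα, lac promoter/operator) left over from the parental cloning vector.

The viral portion has a third-generation, self-inactivating layout. An RSV enhancer/promoter replaces the U3 region upstream of a truncated HIV-1 5' LTR and drives genomic RNA synthesis in packaging cells. It is followed by the Ψ packaging signal with a partial gag sequence, then the Rev response element for Rev-dependent nuclear export. The ΔU3 3' LTR inactivates LTR promoter activity after integration, and an SV40 polyadenylation signal lies downstream.

Within the provirus, the human ubiquitin C promoter drives the payload. The annotation detects a short FLAG-type epitope, scored as a fragment of 3xFLAG and consistent with the catalogued FLAG tag, followed by the roughly 4.8 kb DEPDC5 coding sequence. A cPPT/CTS element sits after the insert. A separate human PGK promoter expresses puromycin N-acetyltransferase, so transduced mammalian cells can be selected with puromycin.

DEPDC5 is a subunit of the GATOR1 complex, and the associated publication concerns the architecture of GATOR1 and GATOR1–Rag GTPase complexes. The stated purpose is lentiviral expression of the tagged protein, and the FLAG epitope allows its detection or immunopurification. The cloning method is not recorded.
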