Features (pLannotate 1.2.2; 27 found; start..end, strand, type, name):
     23..115     +  CDS            lacI (fragment): lac repressor; lacI; The lac repressor binds to the lac operator to inhibit transcription in E. coli. This inhibition can be relieved by adding lactose or isopropyl-β-D-thiogalactopyranoside (IPTG).
    128..149     +  protein_bind   CAP binding site: CAP binding activates transcription in the presence of cAMP. E. coli catabolite activator protein
    164..194     +  promoter       lac promoter: promoter for the E. coli lac operon
    198..220     +  protein_bind   lac operator (fragment): The lac repressor binds to the lac operator to inhibit transcription in E. coli. This inhibition can be relieved by adding lactose or isopropyl-β-D-thiogalactopyranoside (IPTG). lac repressor encoded by lacI
    263..281     +  promoter       T3 promoter: promoter for bacteriophage T3 RNA polymerase
    309..535     +  promoter       RSV promoter: Rous sarcoma virus enhancer/promoter
    536..716     +  LTR            5' LTR (truncated): truncated 5' long terminal repeat (LTR) from HIV-1
    763..888     +  misc_feature   HIV-1 Ψ: packaging signal of human immunodeficiency virus type 1
    872..1235    +  CDS            HIV-1 gag (fragment): gag protein from human immunodeficiency virus 1; gag
   1381..1614    +  misc_feature   RRE: The Rev response element (RRE) of HIV-1 allows for Rev-dependent mRNA export from the nucleus to the cytoplasm.
   1991..2091    +  CDS            Rev (fragment): human immunodeficiency virus 1 (HIV-1) Rev protein; rev; enhances nuclear export of unspliced and incompletely spliced viral mRNAs
   2132..3343    +  promoter       UbC promoter: human ubiquitin C promoter
   3373..3396    +  CDS            3xFLAG (fragment): three tandem FLAG® epitope tags, followed by an enterokinase cleavage site
   3421..8229    +  CDS            DEPDC5: DEPD5_HUMAN - Also known as KIAA0645 From Homo sapiens (Human).
   8274..8391    +  misc_feature   cPPT/CTS: central polypurine tract and central termination sequence of HIV-1
   8440..8950    +  promoter       hPGK promoter: human phosphoglycerate kinase 1 promoter
   8972..9571    +  CDS            PuroR: puromycin N-acetyltransferase; pac from Streptomyces alboniger; confers resistance to puromycin
   9614..9697    +  CDS            nef (fragment): NEF_HV1Z2 - Experimental evidence at protein level: Swiss-Prot protein existence level 1. Extracellular Nef protein targets CD4(+) T-lymphocytes for apoptosis by interacting with CXCR4 surface receptors. From Human immunodeficiency virus type 1 group M subtype D (isolate Z2/CDC-Z34) (HIV-1).
   9699..9932    +  LTR            3' LTR (ΔU3): self-inactivating 3' long terminal repeat (LTR) from HIV-1
  10004..10125   +  polyA_signal   SV40 poly(A) signal: SV40 polyadenylation signal
  10165..10300   +  rep_origin     SV40 ori: SV40 origin of replication
  10321..10339   -  promoter       T7 promoter: promoter for bacteriophage T7 RNA polymerase
  10347..10502   +  CDS            lacZα (fragment): LacZα fragment of β-galactosidase; lacZ fragment
  10507..10935   +  rep_origin     f1 ori (sequence partly withheld): f1 bacteriophage origin of replication; arrow indicates direction of (+) strand synthesis
  10988..11092   +  promoter       AmpR promoter: bla
  11093..11953   +  CDS            AmpR: β-lactamase; bla; confers resistance to ampicillin, carbenicillin, and related antibiotics
  12124..12712   +  rep_origin     ori: high-copy-number ColE1/pMB1/pBR322/pUC origin of replication
>Addgene plasmid #109337 | [pSK468] pLJC5 Flag-Depdc5 | addgene full sequence | sequence record 211203 | Addgene NGS Result
CAGTGAGCGAGGAAGCGGAAGAGCGCCCAATACGCAAACCGCCTCTCCCCGCGCGTTGGCCGATTCATTA
ATGCAGCTGGCACGACAGGTTTCCCGACTGGAAAGCGGGCAGTGAGCGCAACGCAATTAATGTGAGTTAG
CTCACTCATTAGGCACCCCAGGCTTTACACTTTATGCTTCCGGCTCGTATGTTGTGTGGAATTGTGAGCG
GATAACAATTTCACACAGGAAACAGCTATGACCATGATTACGCCAAGCGCGCAATTAACCCTCACTAAAG
GGAACAAAAGCTGGAGCTGCAAGCTTAATGTAGTCTTATGCAATACTCTTGTAGTCTTGCAACATGGTAA
CGATGAGTTAGCAACATGCCTTACAAGGAGAGAAAAAGCACCGTGCATGCCGATTGGTGGAAGTAAGGTG
GTACGATCGTGCCTTATTAGGAAGGCAACAGACGGGTCTGACATGGATTGGACGAACCACTGAATTGCCG
CATTGCAGAGATATTGTATTTAAGTGCCTAGCTCGATACATAAACGGGTCTCTCTGGTTAGACCAGATCT
GAGCCTGGGAGCTCTCTGGCTAACTAGGGAACCCACTGCTTAAGCCTCAATAAAGCTTGCCTTGAGTGCT
TCAAGTAGTGTGTGCCCGTCTGTTGTGTGACTCTGGTAACTAGAGATCCCTCAGACCCTTTTAGTCAGTG
TGGAAAATCTCTAGCAGTGGCGCCCGAACAGGGACTTGAAAGCGAAAGGGAAACCAGAGGAGCTCTCTCG
ACGCAGGACTCGGCTTGCTGAAGCGCGCACGGCAAGAGGCGAGGGGCGGCGACTGGTGAGTACGCCAAAA
ATTTTGACTAGCGGAGGCTAGAAGGAGAGAGATGGGTGCGAGAGCGTCAGTATTAAGCGGGGGAGAATTA
GATCGCGATGGGAAAAAATTCGGTTAAGGCCAGGGGGAAAGAAAAAATATAAATTAAAACATATAGTATG
GGCAAGCAGGGAGCTAGAACGATTCGCAGTTAATCCTGGCCTGTTAGAAACATCAGAAGGCTGTAGACAA
ATACTGGGACAGCTACAACCATCCCTTCAGACAGGATCAGAAGAACTTAGATCATTATATAATACAGTAG
CAACCCTCTATTGTGTGCATCAAAGGATAGAGATAAAAGACACCAAGGAAGCTTTAGACAAGATAGAGGA
AGAGCAAAACAAAAGTAAGACCACCGCACAGCAAGCAGCAGCTGATCTTCAGACCTGGAGGAGGAGATAT
GAGGGACAATTGGAGAAGTGAATTATATAAATATAAAGTAGTAAAAATTGAACCATTAGGAGTAGCACCC
ACCAAGGCAAAGAGAAGAGTGGTGCAGAGAGAAAAAAGAGCAGTGGGAATAGGAGCTTTGTTCCTTGGGT
TCTTGGGAGCAGCAGGAAGCACTATGGGCGCAGCGTCAATGACGCTGACGGTACAGGCCAGACAATTATT
GTCTGGTATAGTGCAGCAGCAGAACAATTTGCTGAGGGCTATTGAGGCGCAACAGCATCTGTTGCAACTC
ACAGTCTGGGGCATCAAGCAGCTCCAGGCAAGAATCCTGGCTGTGGAAAGATACCTAAAGGATCAACAGC
TCCTGGGGATTTGGGGTTGCTCTGGAAAACTCATTTGCACCACTGCTGTGCCTTGGAATGCTAGTTGGAG
TAATAAATCTCTGGAACAGATTTGGAATCACACGACCTGGATGGAGTGGGACAGAGAAATTAACAATTAC
ACAAGCTTAATACACTCCTTAATTGAAGAATCGCAAAACCAGCAAGAAAAGAATGAACAAGAATTATTGG
AATTAGATAAATGGGCAAGTTTGTGGAATTGGTTTAACATAACAAATTGGCTGTGGTATATAAAATTATT
CATAATGATAGTAGGAGGCTTGGTAGGTTTAAGAATAGTTTTTGCTGTACTTTCTATAGTGAATAGAGTT
AGGCAGGGATATTCACCATTATCGTTTCAGACCCACCTCCCAACCCCGAGGGGACCCGACAGGCCCGAAG
GAATAGAAGAAGAAGGTGGAGAGAGAGACAGAGACAGATCCATTCGATTAGTGAACGGATCTCGACGGTA
TCGATCACGAGACTAGCCTCGAGCGGGATCTGGCCTCCGCGCCGGGTTTTGGCGCCTCCCGCGGGCGCCC
CCCTCCTCACGGCGAGCGCTGCCACGTCAGACGAAGGGCGCAGCGAGCGTCCTGATCCTTCCGCCCGGAC
GCTCAGGACAGCGGCCCGCTGCTCATAAGACTCGGCCTTAGAACCCCAGTATCAGCAGAAGGACATTTTA
GGACGGGACTTGGGTGACTCTAGGGCACTGGTTTTCTTTCCAGAGAGCGGAACAGGCGAGGAAAAGTAGT
CCCTTCTCGGCGATTCTGCGGAGGGATCTCCGTGGGGCGGTGAACGCCGATGATTATATAAGGACGCGCC
GGGTGTGGCACAGCTAGTTCCGTCGCAGCCGGGATTTGGGTCGCGGTTCTTGTTTGTGGATCGCTGTGAT
CGTCACTTGGTGAGTAGCGGGCTGCTGGGCTGGCCGGGGCTTTCGTGGCCGCCGGGCCGCTCGGTGGGAC
GGAAGCGTGTGGAGAGACCGCCAAGGGCTGTAGTCTGGGTCCGCGAGCAAGGTTGCCCTGAACTGGGGGT
TGGGGGGAGCGCAGCAAAATGGCGGCTGTTCCCGAGTCTTGAATGGAAGACGCTTGTGAGGCGGGCTGTG
AGGTCGTTGAAACAAGGTGGGGGGCATGGTGGGCGGCAAGAACCCAAGGTCTTGAGGCCTTCGCTAATGC
GGGAAAGCTCTTATTCGGGTGAGATGGGCTGGGGCACCATCTGGGGACCCTGACGTGAAGTTTGTCACTG
ACTGGAGAACTCGGTTTGTCGTCTGTTGCGGGGGCGGCAGTTATGGCGGTGCCGTTGGGCAGTGCACCCG
TACCTTTGGGAGCGCGCGCCCTCGTCGTGTCGTGACGTCACCCGTTCTGTTGGCTTATAATGCAGGGTGG
GGCCACCTGCCGGTAGGTGTGCGGTAGGCTTTTCTCCGTCGCAGGACGCAGGGTTCGGGCCTAGGGTAGG
CTCTCCTGAATCGACAGGCGCCGGACCTCTGGTGAGGGGAGGGATAAGTGAGGCGTCAGTTTCTTTGGTC
GGTTTTATGTACCTATCTTCTTAAGTAGCTGAAGCTCCGGTTTTGAACTATGCGCTCGGGGTTGGCGAGT
GTGTTTTGTGAAGTTTTTTAGGCACCTTTTGAAATGTAATCATTTGGGTCAATATGTAATTTTCAGTGTT
AGACTAGTAAATTGTCCGCTAAATTCTGGCCGTTTTTGGCTTTTTTGTTAGACGAAGCGCTAGCGCTACC
GGTGCCACCATGGACTACAAGGATGACGATGACAAGGGTGGTGGTGGTGGTGCGTCGACGATGAGAACAA
CAAAGGTCTACAAACTCGTCATCCACAAGAAGGGCTTTGGGGGCAGTGATGATGAGCTAGTTGTGAACCC
CAAAGTGTTCCCTCACATCAAGCTTGGAGACATTGTAGAGATTGCACACCCCAACGATGAATACAGCCCT
CTGCTTTTGCAGGTCAAGTCTCTTAAGGAAGATTTACAGAAGGAAACTATCAGTGTGGACCAGACTGTGA
CTCAAGTGTTCCGGCTGAGACCTTATCAGGATGTCTATGTTAATGTCGTAGACCCTAAGGATGTGACCCT
TGACCTAGTGGAATTAACTTTTAAGGATCAGTATATTGGCCGTGGGGATATGTGGCGACTAAAGAAAAGT
TTGGTCAGCACATGTGCCTATATCACCCAGAAGGTGGAGTTTGCTGGCATCAGAGCACAGGCTGGTGAAC
TGTGGGTTAAGAATGAGAAGGTCATGTGTGGCTACATCAGTGAAGATACCAGGGTGGTGTTTCGTTCTAC
GTCGGCTATGGTTTACATATTTATTCAGATGAGCTGTGAAATGTGGGATTTTGATATTTATGGGGATTTG
TATTTTGAGAAAGCTGTGAATGGTTTCCTTGCTGATCTATTTACCAAGTGGAAGGAGAAGAACTGTAGTC
ATGAAGTGACAGTGGTCCTGTTTTCTAGAACTTTCTATGATGCAAAATCTGTTGATGAATTTCCTGAAAT
AAACCGAGCCTCAATTCGACAGGATCATAAGGGGAGATTCTATGAAGACTTTTACAAAGTGGTGGTGCAG
AATGAGAGAAGAGAAGAATGGACTTCACTTCTCGTAACCATTAAAAAACTCTTCATCCAGTATCCAGTGT
TGGTGCGACTGGAACAGGCAGAGGGCTTTCCTCAAGGAGATAATTCTACCTCAGCACAAGGAAACTACCT
GGAGGCCATCAATCTGTCATTCAATGTGTTTGATAAGCACTACATCAACCGCAACTTTGACCGAACTGGG
CAGATGTCAGTGGTGATCACGCCCGGGGTGGGTGTCTTTGAAGTGGACCGCCTACTCATGATCCTGACCA
AGCAGCGGATGATAGATAATGGAATTGGTGTGGATTTGGTGTGCATGGGAGAGCAACCGTTACATGCTGT
CCCATTGTTCAAGCTCCATAATCGGAGTGCTCCCCGTGATTCTCGTCTGGGCGATGACTATAATATCCCT
CACTGGATAAACCACAGTTTCTACACATCCAAAAGCCAGCTCTTTTGTAATAGTTTCACCCCACGAATAA
AACTGGCAGGAAAGAAGCCCGCCTCTGAGAAAGCAAAAAATGGCCGTGATACATCTCTCGGGAGTCCAAA
AGAATCTGAGAACGCCCTTCCCATCCAAGTAGATTATGACGCCTATGACGCTCAAGTGTTCAGGCTGCCC
GGCCCATCCCGGGCCCAGTGCCTCACCACCTGCAGATCTGTGCGAGAGCGAGAGAGTCACAGTCGAAAGA
GTGCCAGCTCCTGTGATGTTTCATCCAGCCCTTCCCTACCAAGCCGCACACTGCCCACTGAGGAAGTGAG
GAGCCAGGCTTCTGACGACAGCTCCCTAGGCAAGAGTGCCAACATCCTGATGATCCCACACCCCCACCTG
CACCAGTATGAAGTCAGCAGCTCCTTGGGATACACCAGCACTCGAGATGTCCTGGAGAACATGATGGAGC
CACCACAGCGAGACTCCAGTGCACCAGGGAGGTTTCACGTCGGCAGTGCAGAATCCATGCTGCATGTTCG
ACCTGGTGGATACACGCCCCAGAGAGCACTGATTAACCCCTTCGCTCCCTCTCGGATGCCCATGAAGCTT
ACGTCCAACAGAAGGCGCTGGATGCACACTTTTCCTGTGGGGCCATCCGGAGAAGCCATCCAGATCCACC
ACCAGACCCGACAGAATATGGCGGAGCTACAAGGCAGCGGGCAGAGGGATCCAACTCACTCCTCTGCAGA
GCTGCTGGAGTTAGCATATCATGAAGCTGCTGGAAGGCACAGCAATTCCCGCCAGCCTGGTGACGGCATG
TCCTTCTTGAACTTCAGTGGAACAGAGGAGCTTTCTGTCGGCCTGCTTAGCAACAGTGGTGCAGGTATGA
ATCCTAGGACCCAGAATAAGGATTCTCTAGAGGACAGTGTTTCTACCTCTCCAGACCCAATTCTGACACT
GTCTGCTCCCCCTGTAGTGCCAGGCTTCTGTTGCACAGTTGGAGTGGACTGGAAGTCTCTCACTACTCCG
GCGTGCCTCCCCCTTACCACCGACTACTTCCCTGACCGCCAGGGCCTGCAGAATGACTACACAGAGGGCT
GTTATGATCTCCTTCCAGAAGCAGACATCGACAGGAGGGACGAAGATGGTGTGCAGATGACAGCCCAGCA
GGTATTTGAAGAGTTTATTTGCCAACGTCTCATGCAGGGCTACCAAATCATAGTGCAGCCCAAGACACAG
AAACCCAATCCTGCTGTCCCGCCCCCGCTGAGCAGTAGCCCACTCTATAGCCGAGGCCTTGTGTCCCGAA
ACCGCCCTGAGGAGGAGGACCAGTATTGGCTGAGTATGGGCAGAACGTTCCACAAAGTGACGCTGAAGGA
TAAGATGATCACAGTGACGCGATACCTTCCCAAGTATCCTTATGAATCTGCCCAGATCCACTACACCTAC
AGCCTCTGTCCTTCCCACTCAGACTCAGAGTTCGTCTCCTGCTGGGTGGAGTTTTCCCACGAACGGCTGG
AGGAGTACAAGTGGAATTACTTAGATCAGTATATCTGTTCTGCCGGCTCTGAAGACTTCAGCTTAATTGA
GTCCCTGAAGTTCTGGAGGACCCGCTTCCTGCTGCTGCCAGCCTGTGTCACCGCCACCAAGCGCATCACG
GAGGGGGAGGCCCACTGCGACATCTATGGGGACAGGCCCCGTGCAGACGAGGACGAGTGGCAACTCCTGG
ATGGTTTTGTCCGCTTTGTGGAGGGCTTGAATCGCATTCGCAGGCGGCATCGCTCGGATCGCATGATGCG
GAAAGGGACCGCCATGAAAGGCTTGCAGATGACTGGGCCCATTTCCACGCATTCTCTGGAGTCAACTGCA
CCCCCAGTGGGGAAGAAGGGAACCTCAGCTCTCTCTGCCCTGTTGGAGATGGAGGCCAGTCAGAAGTGCC
TGGGAGAACAGCAGGCAGCTGTGCATGGTGGGAAGAGCTCCGCCCAGTCAGCCGAGAGCAGCAGCGTTGC
CATGACTCCCACCTACATGGACAGCCCACGAAAGGACGGGGCCTTCTTTATGGAGTTTGTCCGCAGCCCA
CGCACAGCATCGTCCGCCTTCTACCCTCAGGTATCTGTGGACCAAACAGCCACTCCTATGTTGGACGGCA
CCAGTTTGGGCATATGCACAGGCCAATCCATGGACAGAGGCAACAGCCAGACCTTTGGGAACTCCCAGAA
CATAGGAGAACAGGGCTACTCCTCCACAAACTCCAGTGACAGCAGCTCTCAGCAGCTGGTGGCAAGCTCC
TTGACCTCATCCTCTACCCTGACAGAGATCCTGGAAGCCATGAAGCACCCCTCGACAGGAGTCCAGCTGC
TCTCTGAACAGAAGGGCCTCTCACCGTACTGCTTCATCAGCGCGGAGGTGGTACACTGGTTGGTGAACCA
CGTGGAGGGGATCCAGACACAGGCGATGGCCATTGACATCATGCAGAAAATGCTGGAAGAGCAGCTCATC
ACACATGCATCTGGCGAAGCCTGGCGGACCTTCATCTACGGCTTCTATTTCTACAAGATAGTAACGGACA
AAGAGCCCGACCGAGTGGCCATGCAGCAGCCCGCCACCACCTGGCACACAGCAGGAGTGGACGACTTCGC
CAGCTTCCAGCGCAAGTGGTTTGAGGTGGCCTTTGTGGCAGAAGAGCTCGTGCACTCTGAGATTCCTGCC
TTTCTCCTGCCCTGGCTGCCTAGCCGGCCAGCCTCCTATGCAAGTAGGCACAGCTCCTTTAGCCGAAGTT
TTGGAGGACGGAGCCAGGCGGCAGCACTTTTAGCTGCCACTGTCCCAGAGCAGAGGACTGTGACCCTGGA
TGTTGACGTGAACAACCGCACAGACCGGCTGGAGTGGTGCAGCTGTTATTACCATGGCAACTTTTCTCTG
AATGCAGCCTTTGAGATCAAGCTGCACTGGATGGCGGTGACCGCAGCAGTACTCTTCGAGATGGTCCAAG
GTTGGCATCGGAAAGCCACCTCCTGTGGCTTCTTGTTAGTCCCAGTTTTGGAGGGGCCTTTTGCACTGCC
CAGTTACCTGTATGGCGACCCCCTTCGTGCCCAGCTCTTCATCCCACTCAACATCAGCTGCTTGCTCAAG
GAGGGCAGCGAGCACCTGTTTGATAGCTTTGAACCCGAAACGTACTGGGATCGAATGCACCTCTTCCAGG
AAGCCATTGCACACAGGTTTGGGTTTGTACAAGATAAATATTCTGCCTCTGCTTTTAACTTCCCTGCTGA
GAACAAGCCTCAGTATATCCACGTTACAGGAACAGTGTTTCTGCAGCTGCCCTACTCCAAGCGCAAGTTC
TCAGGGCAGCAGCGGCGGCGGCGGAACTCCACCAGCTCCACCAACCAGAACATGTTCTGCGAGGAGCGGG
TCGGCTACAACTGGGCCTACAACACCATGCTCACCAAAACATGGCGCTCCAGCGCCACAGGGGATGAAAA
GTTTGCTGATCGGCTGCTGAAGGACTTCACGGACTTCTGCATCAACCGTGACAACCGGCTGGTCACGTTC
TGGACAAGTTGCCTGGAGAAGATGCATGCCAGTGCCCCGTGAGAATTCTCGACCTCGAGACAAATGGCAG
TATTCATCCACAATTTTAAAAGAAAAGGGGGGATTGGGGGGTACAGTGCAGGGGAAAGAATAGTAGACAT
AATAGCAACAGACATACAAACTAAAGAATTACAAAAACAAATTACAAAAATTCAAAATTTTCGGGTTTAT
TACAGGGACAGCAGAGATCCACTTTGGCCGCGGCTCGAGGGGGTTGGGGTTGCGCCTTTTCCAAGGCAGC
CCTGGGTTTGCGCAGGGACGCGGCTGCTCTGGGCGTGGTTCCGGGAAACGCAGCGGCGCCGACCCTGGGT
CTCGCACATTCTTCACGTCCGTTCGCAGCGTCACCCGGATCTTCGCCGCTACCCTTGTGGGCCCCCCGGC
GACGCTTCCTGCTCCGCCCCTAAGTCGGGAAGGTTCCTTGCGGTTCGCGGCGTGCCGGACGTGACAAACG
GAAGCCGCACGTCTCACTAGTACCCTCGCAGACGGACAGCGCCAGGGAGCAATGGCAGCGCGCCGACCGC
GATGGGCTGTGGCCAATAGCGGCTGCTCAGCAGGGCGCGCCGAGAGCAGCGGCCGGGAAGGGGCGGTGCG
GGAGGCGGGGTGTGGGGCGGTAGTGTGGGCCCTGTTCCTGCCCGCGCGGTGTTCCGCATTCTGCAAGCCT
CCGGAGCGCACGTCGGCAGTCGGCTCCCTCGTTGACCGAATCACCGACCTCTCTCCCCAGGGGGATCCAC
CGGAGCTTACCATGACCGAGTACAAGCCCACGGTGCGCCTCGCCACCCGCGACGACGTCCCCAGGGCCGT
ACGCACCCTCGCCGCCGCGTTCGCCGACTACCCCGCCACGCGCCACACCGTCGATCCGGACCGCCACATC
GAGCGGGTCACCGAGCTGCAAGAACTCTTCCTCACGCGCGTCGGGCTCGACATCGGCAAGGTGTGGGTCG
CGGACGACGGCGCCGCGGTGGCGGTCTGGACCACGCCGGAGAGCGTCGAAGCGGGGGCGGTGTTCGCCGA
GATCGGCCCGCGCATGGCCGAGTTGAGCGGTTCCCGGCTGGCCGCGCAGCAACAGATGGAAGGCCTCCTG
GCGCCGCACCGGCCCAAGGAGCCCGCGTGGTTCCTGGCCACCGTCGGCGTCTCGCCCGACCACCAGGGCA
AGGGTCTGGGCAGCGCCGTCGTGCTCCCCGGAGTGGAGGCGGCCGAGCGCGCCGGGGTGCCCGCCTTCCT
GGAGACCTCCGCGCCCCGCAACCTCCCCTTCTACGAGCGGCTCGGCTTCACCGTCACCGCCGACGTCGAG
GTGCCCGAAGGACCGCGCACCTGGTGCATGACCCGCAAGCCCGGTGCCTGACGCCCGCCCCACGACCCGC
AGCGCCCGACCGAAAGGAGCGCACGACCCCATGCATCGGTACCTTTAAGACCAATGACTTACAAGGCAGC
TGTAGATCTTAGCCACTTTTTAAAAGAAAAGGGGGGACTGGAAGGGCTAATTCACTCCCAACGAAGACAA
GATCTGCTTTTTGCTTGTACTGGGTCTCTCTGGTTAGACCAGATCTGAGCCTGGGAGCTCTCTGGCTAAC
TAGGGAACCCACTGCTTAAGCCTCAATAAAGCTTGCCTTGAGTGCTTCAAGTAGTGTGTGCCCGTCTGTT
GTGTGACTCTGGTAACTAGAGATCCCTCAGACCCTTTTAGTCAGTGTGGAAAATCTCTAGCAGTAGTAGT
TCATGTCATCTTATTATTCAGTATTTATAACTTGCAAAGAAATGAATATCAGAGAGTGAGAGGAACTTGT
TTATTGCAGCTTATAATGGTTACAAATAAAGCAATAGCATCACAAATTTCACAAATAAAGCATTTTTTTC
ACTGCATTCTAGTTGTGGTTTGTCCAAACTCATCAATGTATCTTATCATGTCTGGCTCTAGCTATCCCGC
CCCTAACTCCGCCCATCCCGCCCCTAACTCCGCCCAGTTCCGCCCATTCTCCGCCCCATGGCTGACTAAT
TTTTTTTATTTATGCAGAGGCCGAGGCCGCCTCGGCCTCTGAGCTATTCCAGAAGTAGTGAGGAGGCTTT
TTTGGAGGCCTAGGGACGTACCCAATTCGCCCTATAGTGAGTCGTATTACGCGCGCTCACTGGCCGTCGT
TTTACAACGTCGTGACTGGGAAAACCCTGGCGTTACCCAACTTAATCGCCTTGCAGCACATCCCCCTTTC
GCCAGCTGGCGTAATAGCGAAGAGGCCCGCACCGATCGCCCTTCCCAACAGTTGCGCAGCCTGAATGGCG
AATGGG
[124 nt withheld, positions 10507-10630]
C
[91 nt withheld, positions 10632-10722]
A
[49 nt withheld, positions 10724-10772]
CCTTTGACGTTGGAGTCCACGTTCTTT
[37 nt withheld, positions 10800-10836]
ACCCTATCTCGGTCTATTCTTTTGATTTATAAGGGATTTTGCCGATTTCGGCCTATTGGTTAAAAAATGA
GCTGATTTAACAAAAATTTAACGCGAATTTTAACAAAATATTAACGCTTACAATTTAGGTGGCACTTTTC
GGGGAAATGTGCGCGGAACCCCTATTTGTTTATTTTTCTAAATACATTCAAATATGTATCCGCTCATGAG
ACAATAACCCTGATAAATGCTTCAATAATATTGAAAAAGGAAGAGTATGAGTATTCAACATTTCCGTGTC
GCCCTTATTCCCTTTTTTGCGGCATTTTGCCTTCCTGTTTTTGCTCACCCAGAAACGCTGGTGAAAGTAA
AAGATGCTGAAGATCAGTTGGGTGCACGAGTGGGTTACATCGAACTGGATCTCAACAGCGGTAAGATCCT
TGAGAGTTTTCGCCCCGAAGAACGTTTTCCAATGATGAGCACTTTTAAAGTTCTGCTATGTGGCGCGGTA
TTATCCCGTATTGACGCCGGGCAAGAGCAACTCGGTCGCCGCATACACTATTCTCAGAATGACTTGGTTG
AGTACTCACCAGTCACAGAAAAGCATCTTACGGATGGCATGACAGTAAGAGAATTATGCAGTGCTGCCAT
AACCATGAGTGATAACACTGCGGCCAACTTACTTCTGACAACGATCGGAGGACCGAAGGAGCTAACCGCT
TTTTTGCACAACATGGGGGATCATGTAACTCGCCTTGATCGTTGGGAACCGGAGCTGAATGAAGCCATAC
CAAACGACGAGCGTGACACCACGATGCCTGTAGCAATGGCAACAACGTTGCGCAAACTATTAACTGGCGA
ACTACTTACTCTAGCTTCCCGGCAACAATTAATAGACTGGATGGAGGCGGATAAAGTTGCAGGACCACTT
CTGCGCTCGGCCCTTCCGGCTGGCTGGTTTATTGCTGATAAATCTGGAGCCGGTGAGCGTGGGTCTCGCG
GTATCATTGCAGCACTGGGGCCAGATGGTAAGCCCTCCCGTATCGTAGTTATCTACACGACGGGGAGTCA
GGCAACTATGGATGAACGAAATAGACAGATCGCTGAGATAGGTGCCTCACTGATTAAGCATTGGTAACTG
TCAGACCAAGTTTACTCATATATACTTTAGATTGATTTAAAACTTCATTTTTAATTTAAAAGGATCTAGG
TGAAGATCCTTTTTGATAATCTCATGACCAAAATCCCTTAACGTGAGTTTTCGTTCCACTGAGCGTCAGA
CCCCGTAGAAAAGATCAAAGGATCTTCTTGAGATCCTTTTTTTCTGCGCGTAATCTGCTGCTTGCAAACA
AAAAAACCACCGCTACCAGCGGTGGTTTGTTTGCCGGATCAAGAGCTACCAACTCTTTTTCCGAAGGTAA
CTGGCTTCAGCAGAGCGCAGATACCAAATACTGTTCTTCTAGTGTAGCCGTAGTTAGGCCACCACTTCAA
GAACTCTGTAGCACCGCCTACATACCTCGCTCTGCTAATCCTGTTACCAGTGGCTGCTGCCAGTGGCGAT
AAGTCGTGTCTTACCGGGTTGGACTCAAGACGATAGTTACCGGATAAGGCGCAGCGGTCGGGCTGAACGG
GGGGTTCGTGCACACAGCCCAGCTTGGAGCGAACGACCTACACCGAACTGAGATACCTACAGCGTGAGCT
ATGAGAAAGCGCCACGCTTCCCGAAGGGAGAAAGGCGGACAGGTATCCGGTAAGCGGCAGGGTCGGAACA
GGAGAGCGCACGAGGGAGCTTCCAGGGGGAAACGCCTGGTATCTTTATAGTCCTGTCGGGTTTCGCCACC
TCTGACTTGAGCGTCGATTTTTGTGATGCTCGTCAGGGGGGCGGAGCCTATGGAAAAACGCCAGCAACGC
GGCCTTTTTACGGTTCCTGGCCTTTTGCTGGCCTTTTGCTCACATGTTCTTTCCTGCGTTATCCCCTGAT
TCTGTGGATAACCGTATTACCGCCTTTGAGTGAGCTGATACCGCTCGCCGCAGCCGAACGACCGAGCGCA
GCGAGT
