>Addgene plasmid #109337 | [pSK468] pLJC5 Flag-Depdc5 | depositor partial sequence | sequence record 206143 | WT DepdcC5
ATGGGCTACCCCTATGATGTGCCTGACTACGCAGATCTCAATGGTGGTGGTGGTGGGTCGACGATGAGAA
CAACAAAGGTCTACAAACTCGTCATCCACAAGAAGGGCTTTGGGGGCAGTGATGATGAGCTAGTTGTGAA
CCCCAAAGTGTTCCCTCACATCAAGCTTGGAGACATTGTAGAGATTGCACACCCCAACGATGAATACAGC
CCTCTGCTTTTGCAGGTCAAGTCTCTTAAGGAAGATTTACAGAAGGAAACTATCAGTGTGGACCAGACTG
TGACTCAAGTGTTCCGGCTGAGACCTTATCAGGATGTCTATGTTAATGTCGTAGACCCTAAGGATGTGAC
CCTTGACCTAGTGGAATTAACTTTTAAGGATCAGTATATTGGCCGTGGGGATATGTGGCGACTAAAGAAA
AGTTTGGTCAGCACATGTGCCTATATCACCCAGAAGGTGGAGTTTGCTGGCATCAGAGCACAGGCTGGTG
AACTGTGGGTTAAGAATGAGAAGGTCATGTGTGGCTACATCAGTGAAGATACCAGGGTGGTGTTTCGTTC
TACGTCGGCTATGGTTTACATATTTATTCAGATGAGCTGTGAAATGTGGGATTTTGATATTTATGGGGAT
TTGTATTTTGAGAAAGCTGTGAATGGTTTCCTTGCTGATCTATTTACCAAGTGGAAGGAGAAGAACTGTA
GTCATGAAGTGACAGTGGTCCTGTTTTCTAGAACTTTCTATGATGCAAAATCTGTTGATGAATTTCCTGA
AATAAACCGAGCCTCAATTCGACAGGATCACAAGGGGAGATTCTATGAAGACTTTTACAAAGTGGTGGTG
CAGAATGAGAGAAGAGAAGAATGGACTTCACTTCTCGTAACCATTAAAAAACTCTTCATCCAGTATCCAG
TGTTGGTGCGACTGGAACAGGCAGAGGGCTTTCCTCAAGGAGATAATTCTACCTCAGCACAAGGAAACTA
CCTGGAGGCCATCAATCTGTCATTCAATGTGTTTGATAAGCACTACATCAACCGCAACTTTGACCGAACT
GGGCAGATGTCAGTGGTGATCACGCCCGGGGTGGGTGTCTTTGAAGTGGACCGCCTACTCATGATCCTGA
CCAAGCAGCGGATGATAGATAATGGAATTGGTGTGGATTTGGTGTGCATGGGAGAGCAACCGTTACATGC
TGTCCCATTGTTCAAGCTCCATAATCGGAGTGCTCCCCGTGATTCTCGTCTGGGCGATGACTATAATATC
CCTCACTGGATAAACCACAGTTTCTACACATCCAAAAGCCAGCTCTTTTGTAATAGTTTCACCCCACGAA
TAAAACTGGCAGGAAAGAAGCCCGCCTCTGAGAAAGCAAAAAATGGCCGTGATACATCTCTCGGGAGTCC
AAAAGAATCTGAGAACGCCCTTCCCATCCAAGTAGATTATGACGCCTATGACGCTCAAGTGTTCAGGCTG
CCCGGCCCATCCCGGGCCCAGTGCCTCACCACCTGCAGATCTGTGCGAGAGCGAGAGAGTCACAGTCGAA
AGAGTGCCAGCTCCTGTGATGTTTCATCCAGCCCTTCCCTACCAAGCCGCACACTGCCCACTGAGGAAGT
GAGGAGCCAGGCTTCTGACGACAGCTCCCTAGGCAAGAGTGCCAACATCCTGATGATCCCACACCCCCAC
CTGCACCAGTATGAAGTCAGCAGCTCCTTGGGATACACCAGCACTCGAGATGTCCTGGAGAACATGATGG
AGCCACCACAGCGAGACTCCAGTGCACCAGGGAGGTTTCACGTTGGCAGTGCAGAATCCATGCTGCATGT
TCGACCTGGTGGATACACGCCCCAGAGAGCACTGATTAACCCCTTCGCTCCCTCTCGGATGCCCATGAAG
CTTACGTCCAACAGAAGGCGCTGGATGCACACTTTTCCTGTGGGGCCATCCGGAGAAGCCATCCAGATCC
ACCACCAGACCCGACAGAATATGGCGGAGCTACAAGGCAGCGGGCAGAGGGATCCAACTCACTCCTCTGC
AGAGCTGCTGGAGTTAGCATATCATGAAGCTGCTGGAAGGCACAGCAATTCCCGCCAGCCTGGTGACGGC
ATGTCCTTCTTGAACTTCAGTGGAACAGAGGAGCTTTCTGTCGGCCTGCTTAGCAACAGTGGTGCAGGTA
TGAATCCTAGGACCCAGAATAAGGATTCTCTAGAGGACAGTGTTTCTACCTCTCCAGACCCAATTCTGAC
ACTGTCTGCTCCCCCTGTAGTGCCAGGCTTCTGTTGCACAGTTGGAGTGGACTGGAAGTCTCTCACTACT
CCGGCGTGCCTCCCCCTTACCACCGACTACTTCCCTGACCGCCAGGGCCTGCAGAATGACTACACAGAGG
GCTGTTATGATCTCCTTCCAGAAGCAGACATCGACAGGAGGGACGAAGATGGTGTGCAGATGACAGCCCA
GCAGGTATTTGAAGAGTTTATTTGCCAACGTCTCATGCAGGGCTACCAAATCATAGTGCAGCCCAAGACA
CAGAAACCCAATCCTGCTGTCCCGCCCCCGCTGAGCAGTAGCCCACTCTATAGCCGAGGCCTTGTGTCCC
GAAACCGCCCTGAGGAGGAGGACCAGTATTGGCTGAGTATGGGCAGAACGTTCCACAAAGTGACGCTGAA
GGATAAGATGATCACAGTGACGCGATACCTTCCCAAGTATCCTTATGAATCTGCCCAGATCCACTACACC
TACAGCCTCTGTCCTTCCCACTCAGACTCAGAGTTCGTCTCCTGCTGGGTGGAGTTTTCCCACGAACGGC
TGGAGGAGTACAAGTGGAATTACTTAGATCAGTATATCTGTTCTGCCGGCTCTGAAGACTTCAGCTTAAT
TGAGTCCCTGAAGTTCTGGAGGACCCGCTTCCTGCTGCTGCCAGCCTGTGTCACCGCCACCAAGCGCATC
ACGGAGGGGGAGGCCCACTGCGACATCTATGGGGACAGGCCCCGTGCAGACGAGGACGAGTGGCAACTCC
TGGATGGTTTTGTCCGCTTTGTGGAGGGCTTGAATCGCATTCGCAGGCGGCATCGCTCGGATCGCATGAT
GCGGAAAGGGACCGCCATGAAAGGCTTGCAGATGACTGGGCCCATTTCCACGCATTCTCTGGAGTCAACT
GCACCCCCAGTGGGGAAGAAGGGAACCTCAGCTCTCTCTGCCCTGTTGGAGATGGAGGCCAGTCAGAAGT
GCCTGGGAGAACAGCAGGCAGCTGTGCATGGTGGGAAGAGCTCCGCCCAGTCAGCCGAGAGCAGCAGCGT
TGCCATGACTCCCACCTACATGGACAGCCCACGAAAGGACGGGGCCTTCTTTATGGAGTTTGTCCGCAGC
CCACGCACAGCATCGTCCGCCTTCTACCCTCAGGTATCTGTGGACCAAACAGCCACTCCTATGTTGGACG
GCACCAGTTTGGGCATATGCACAGGCCAATCCATGGACAGAGGCAACAGCCAGACCTTTGGGAACTCCCA
GAACATAGGAGAACAGGGCTACTCCTCCACAAACTCCAGTGACAGCAGCTCTCAGCAGCTGGTGGCAAGC
TCCTTGACCTCATCCTCTACCCTGACAGAGATCCTGGAAGCCATGAAGCACCCCTCGACAGGAGTCCAGC
TGCTCTCTGAACAGAAGGGCCTCTCACCGTACTGCTTCATCAGCGCGGAGGTGGTACACTGGTTGGTGAA
CCACGTGGAGGGGATCCAGACACAGGCGATGGCCATTGACATCATGCAGAAAATGCTGGAAGAGCAGCTC
ATCACACATGCATCTGGCGAAGCCTGGCGGACCTTCATCTACGGCTTCTATTTCTACAAGATAGTAACGG
ACAAAGAGCCCGACCGAGTGGCCATGCAGCAGCCCGCCACCACCTGGCACACAGCAGGAGTGGACGACTT
CGCCAGCTTCCAGCGCAAGTGGTTTGAGGTGGCCTTTGTGGCAGAAGAGCTCGTGCACTCTGAGATTCCT
GCCTTTCTCCTGCCCTGGCTGCCTAGCCGGCCAGCCTCCTATGCAAGTAGGCACAGCTCCTTTAGCCGAA
GTTTTGGAGGACGGAGCCAGGCGGCAGCACTTTTAGCTGCCACTGTCCCAGAGCAGAGGACTGTGACCCT
GGATGTTGACGTGAACAACCGCACAGACCGGCTGGAGTGGTGCAGCTGTTATTACCATGGCAACTTTTCT
CTGAATGCAGCCTTTGAGATCAAGCTGCACTGGATGGCGGTGACCGCAGCAGTACTCTTCGAGATGGTCC
AAGGTTGGCATCGGAAAGCCACCTCCTGTGGCTTCTTGTTAGTCCCAGTTTTGGAGGGGCCTTTTGCACT
GCCCAGTTACCTGTATGGCGACCCCCTTCGTGCCCAGCTCTTCATCCCACTCAACATCAGCTGCTTGCTC
AAGGAGGGCAGCGAGCACCTGTTTGATAGCTTTGAACCCGAAACGTACTGGGATCGAATGCACCTCTTCC
AGGAAGCCATTGCACACAGGTTTGGGTTTGTACAAGATAAATATTCTGCCTCTGCTTTTAACTTCCCTGC
TGAGAACAAGCCTCAGTATATCCACGTTACAGGAACAGTGTTTCTGCAGCTGCCCTACTCCAAGCGCAAG
TTCTCAGGGCAGCAGCGGCGGCGGCGGAACTCCACCAGCTCCACCAACCAGAACATGTTCTGCGAGGAGC
GGGTCGGCTACAACTGGGCCTACAACACCATGCTCACCAAAACATGGCGCTCCAGCGCCACAGGGGATGA
AAAGTTTGCTGATCGGCTGCTGAAGGACTTCACGGACTTCTGCATCAACCGTGACAACCGGCTGGTCACG
TTCTGGACAAGTTGCCTGGAGAAGATGCATGCCAGTGCCCCGTGAGAATTC
